Addgene plasmid #113966: sg1
Purpose: Single short guide RNA targeting GTATAGCATACATTATACG
Depositing lab: Jordan Green. Depositing organization: Johns Hopkins University and School of Medicine. Publication: Poly(Beta-Amino Ester) Nanoparticles Enable Nonviral Delivery of CRISPR-Cas9 Plasmids for Gene Knockout and Gene Deletion. Rui Y, Varanasi M, Mendes S, Yamagata HM, Wilson DR, Green JJ. Mol Ther Nucleic Acids. 2020 Apr 21;20:661-672. doi: 10.1016/j.omtn.2020.04.005. PubMed 32380416.
Backbone
  Vector backbone: pBR322
  Backbone size w/o insert (bp): 2600
  Total vector size (bp): 430
Growth in bacteria
  Bacterial resistance: Ampicillin, 100 μg/mL
  Growth temperature: 37°C
  Growth strain: DH5alpha
  Copy number: High Copy
Gene/Insert
  Gene/Insert name: sg1
  gRNA/shRNA sequence: CGTATAATGTATGCTATAC
  Species: H. sapiens (human), M. musculus (mouse)
  Promoter: U6
  Cloning method: TOPO Cloning
  Sequencing primers: 5′ GGTTATTGTCTCATGAGCGG; 3′ CCTGTGTGAAATTGTTATCCGCT
Terms and licenses: Academic/Nonprofit Terms; Industry Terms: Not Available to Industry
How to cite: sg1 was a gift from Jordan Green (Addgene plasmid # 113966 ; http://n2t.net/addgene:113966 ; RRID:Addgene_113966)
