[The description below was written by a language model from this plasmid's Addgene catalogue record and pLannotate feature annotations shown in this document.]
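Description:
sg1 is a small mammalian guide RNA expression plasmid built on a backbone recorded as pBR322, made by TOPO cloning of a U6-driven single guide RNA cassette. It is propagated in E. coli at high copy from a ColE1/pMB1-type origin and selected with ampicillin through the bla gene and its own promoter. The two sequence records (depositor and repository sequencing) are about 3.0 kb and carry the same set of annotated features. The catalogue's "total vector size" of 430 bp is therefore more consistent with the insert cassette alone, next to a backbone listed at 2.6 kb.

The payload is a human U6 RNA polymerase III promoter followed by a 19-nucleotide spacer and the Streptococcus pyogenes tracrRNA-derived scaffold, which together give a single guide RNA for SpCas9. The annotation software labels the spacer position as a lox66 fragment. This indicates that the guide matches lox-type sequence and is the targeting sequence rather than a functional recombinase site in the plasmid. The record lists human and mouse as species but names no target gene. Partial attB1 and attB2 sites flank the cassette, and there are short remnants of the CMV enhancer, lac promoter/operator region and lacI. An SV40 origin and SV40 polyadenylation signal are also annotated, but no coding sequence is associated with them. The plasmid encodes no Cas9 and no mammalian selection marker or reporter, so it must be co-delivered with a separate Cas9 source. The associated publication concerns nonviral delivery of CRISPR-Cas9 plasmids with poly(beta-amino ester) nanoparticles for gene knockout and gene deletion.
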