Features (pLannotate 1.2.2; 17 found; start..end, strand, type, name):
    281..1141    -  CDS            AmpR: β-lactamase; bla; confers resistance to ampicillin, carbenicillin, and related antibiotics
   1142..1246    -  promoter       AmpR promoter: bla
   1276..1296    +  enhancer       CMV enhancer (fragment): human cytomegalovirus immediate early enhancer
   1295..1313    +  protein_bind   attB1 (fragment): mutant version of attB; recombination site for the Gateway® BP reaction BP Clonase™
   1365..1605    +  promoter       U6 promoter: RNA polymerase III promoter for human U6 snRNA
   1615..1633    +  protein_bind   lox66 (fragment): Right element (RE) mutant of loxP (Araki et al., 2010). Cre-mediated recombination occurs in the 8-bp core sequence (GCATACAT). Cre recombinase
   1652..1719    +  misc_RNA       tracrRNA (fragment): trans-activating CRISPR RNA for the Streptococcus pyogenes CRISPR/Cas9 system
   1730..1751    -  protein_bind   attB2 (fragment): mutant version of attB; recombination site for the Gateway® BP reaction BP Clonase™
   1824..1840    -  protein_bind   lac operator: The lac repressor binds to the lac operator to inhibit transcription in E. coli. This inhibition can be relieved by adding lactose or isopropyl-β-D-thiogalactopyranoside (IPTG). lac repressor encoded by lacI
   1848..1878    -  promoter       lac promoter: promoter for the E. coli lac operon
   1893..1914    -  protein_bind   CAP binding site: CAP binding activates transcription in the presence of cAMP. E. coli catabolite activator protein
   1927..1966    -  CDS            lacI (fragment): lac repressor; lacI; The lac repressor binds to the lac operator to inhibit transcription in E. coli. This inhibition can be relieved by adding lactose or isopropyl-β-D-thiogalactopyranoside (IPTG).
   1973..1995    +  promoter       SV40 promoter (fragment): SV40 enhancer and early promoter
   2019..2154    +  rep_origin     SV40 ori: SV40 origin of replication
   2174..2308    +  polyA_signal   SV40 poly(A) signal: SV40 polyadenylation signal
   2310..2364    -  CDS            lacI (fragment): lac repressor; lacI; The lac repressor binds to the lac operator to inhibit transcription in E. coli. This inhibition can be relieved by adding lactose or isopropyl-β-D-thiogalactopyranoside (IPTG).
   2547..110     -  rep_origin     ori (across the origin): high-copy-number ColE1/pMB1/pBR322/pUC origin of replication
>Addgene plasmid #113966 | sg1 | depositor full sequence | sequence record 215174 | sg1 sequence 3025 bps
CCTTCGGAAAAAGAGTTGGTAGCTCTTGATCCGGCAAACAAACCACCGCTGGTAGCGGTGGTTTTTTTGT
TTGCAAGCAGCAGATTACGCGCAGAAAAAAAGGATCTCAAGAAGATCCTTTGATCTTTTCTACGGGGTCT
GACGCTCAGTGGAACGAAAACTCACGTTAAGGGATTTTGGTCATGAGATTATCAAAAAGGATCTTCACCT
AGATCCTTTTAAATTAAAAATGAAGTTTTAAATCAATCTAAAGTATATATGAGTAAACTTGGTCTGACAG
TTACCAATGCTTAATCAGTGAGGCACCTATCTCAGCGATCTGTCTATTTCGTTCATCCATAGTTGCCTGA
CTCCCCGTCGTGTAGATAACTACGATACGGGAGGGCTTACCATCTGGCCCCAGTGCTGCAATGATACCGC
GAGACCCACGCTCACCGGCTCCAGATTTATCAGCAATAAACCAGCCAGCCGGAAGGGCCGAGCGCAGAAG
TGGTCCTGCAACTTTATCCGCCTCCATCCAGTCTATTAATTGTTGCCGGGAAGCTAGAGTAAGTAGTTCG
CCAGTTAATAGTTTGCGCAACGTTGTTGCCATTGCTACAGGCATCGTGGTGTCACGCTCGTCGTTTGGTA
TGGCTTCATTCAGCTCCGGTTCCCAACGATCAAGGCGAGTTACATGATCCCCCATGTTGTGCAAAAAAGC
GGTTAGCTCCTTCGGTCCTCCGATCGTTGTCAGAAGTAAGTTGGCCGCAGTGTTATCACTCATGGTTATG
GCAGCACTGCATAATTCTCTTACTGTCATGCCATCCGTAAGATGCTTTTCTGTGACTGGTGAGTACTCAA
CCAAGTCATTCTGAGAATAGTGTATGCGGCGACCGAGTTGCTCTTGCCCGGCGTCAATACGGGATAATAC
CGCGCCACATAGCAGAACTTTAAAAGTGCTCATCATTGGAAAACGTTCTTCGGGGCGAAAACTCTCAAGG
ATCTTACCGCTGTTGAGATCCAGTTCGATGTAACCCACTCGTGCACCCAACTGATCTTCAGCATCTTTTA
CTTTCACCAGCGTTTCTGGGTGAGCAAAAACAGGAAGGCAAAATGCCGCAAAAAAGGGAATAAGGGCGAC
ACGGAAATGTTGAATACTCATACTCTTCCTTTTTCAATATTATTGAAGCATTTATCAGGGTTATTGTCTC
ATGAGCGGATACATATTTGAATGTATTTAGAAAAATAAACAAATAGGGGTTCCGCGCACATTTCCCCGAA
AAGTGCCACCTGGTCGACATTGATTATTGACTAGTTGTACAAAAAAGCAGGCTTTAAAGGAACCAATTCA
GTCGACTGGATCCGGTACCAAGGTCGGGCAGGAAGAGGGCCTATTTCCCATGATTCCTTCATATTTGCAT
ATACGATACAAGGCTGTTAGAGAGATAATTAGAATTAATTTGACTGTAAACACAAAGATATTAGTACAAA
ATACGTGACGTAGAAAGTAATAATTTCTTGGGTAGTTTGCAGTTTTAAAATTATGTTTTAAAATGGACTA
TCATATGCTTACCGTAACTTGAAAGTATTTCGATTTCTTGGCTTTATATATCTTGTGGAAAGGACGAAAC
ACCGGTATAGCATACATTATACGGTTTCAGAGCTATGCTGGAAACAGCATAGCAAGTTGAAATAAGGCTA
GTCCGTTATCAACTTGAAAAAGTGGCACCGAGTCGGTGCTTTTTTCTAGACCCAGCTTTCTTGTACAAAG
TTGGCATTAAAGAATTCTGCCCCCGGGCGCCAAGCTTGGCGTAATCATGGTCATAGCTGTTTCCTGTGTG
AAATTGTTATCCGCTCACAATTCCACACAACATACGAGCCGGAAGCATAAAGTGTAAAGCCTGGGGTGCC
TAATGAGTGAGCTAACTCACATTAATTGCGTTGCGCTCACTGCCCGCTTTCCAGTCGGGAAACCTGTCGT
GCCAGCGGATCCGCATCTCAATTAGTCAGCAACCATAGTCCCGCCCCTAACTCCGCCCATCCCGCCCCTA
ACTCCGCCCAGTTCCGCCCATTCTCCGCCCCATGGCTGACTAATTTTTTTTATTTATGCAGAGGCCGAGG
CCGCCTCGGCCTCTGAGCTATTCCAGAAGTAGTGAGGAGGCTTTTTTGGAGGCCTAGGCTTTTGCAAAAA
GCTAACTTGTTTATTGCAGCTTATAATGGTTACAAATAAAGCAATAGCATCACAAATTTCACAAATAAAG
CATTTTTTTCACTGCATTCTAGTTGTGGTTTGTCCAAACTCATCAATGTATCTTATCATGTCTGGATCCG
CTGCATTAATGAATCGGCCAACGCGCGGGGAGAGGCGGTTTGCGTATTGGGCGCTCTTCCGCTTCCTCGC
TCACTGACTCGCTGCGCTCGGTCGTTCGGCTGCGGCGAGCGGTATCAGCTCACTCAAAGGCGGTAATACG
GTTATCCACAGAATCAGGGGATAACGCAGGAAAGAACATGTGAGCAAAAGGCCAGCAAAAGGCCAGGAAC
CGTAAAAAGGCCGCGTTGCTGGCGTTTTTCCATAGGCTCCGCCCCCCTGACGAGCATCACAAAAATCGAC
GCTCAAGTCAGAGGTGGCGAAACCCGACAGGACTATAAAGATACCAGGCGTTTCCCCCTGGAAGCTCCCT
CGTGCGCTCTCCTGTTCCGACCCTGCCGCTTACCGGATACCTGTCCGCCTTTCTCCCTTCGGGAAGCGTG
GCGCTTTCTCAATGCTCACGCTGTAGGTATCTCAGTTCGGTGTAGGTCGTTCGCTCCAAGCTGGGCTGTG
TGCACGAACCCCCCGTTCAGCCCGACCGCTGCGCCTTATCCGGTAACTATCGTCTTGAGTCCAACCCGGT
AAGACACGACTTATCGCCACTGGCAGCAGCCACTGGTAACAGGATTAGCAGAGCGAGGTATGTAGGCGGT
GCTACAGAGTTCTTGAAGTGGTGGCCTAACTACGGCTACACTAGAAGGACAGTATTTGGTATCTGCGCTC
TGCTGAAGCCAGTTA
