Features (pLannotate 1.2.2; 17 found; start..end, strand, type, name):
     64..304     +  promoter       U6 promoter: RNA polymerase III promoter for human U6 snRNA
    314..332     +  protein_bind   lox66 (fragment): Right element (RE) mutant of loxP (Araki et al., 2010). Cre-mediated recombination occurs in the 8-bp core sequence (GCATACAT). Cre recombinase
    351..418     +  misc_RNA       tracrRNA (fragment): trans-activating CRISPR RNA for the Streptococcus pyogenes CRISPR/Cas9 system
    429..450     -  protein_bind   attB2 (fragment): mutant version of attB; recombination site for the Gateway® BP reaction BP Clonase™
    523..539     -  protein_bind   lac operator: The lac repressor binds to the lac operator to inhibit transcription in E. coli. This inhibition can be relieved by adding lactose or isopropyl-β-D-thiogalactopyranoside (IPTG). lac repressor encoded by lacI
    547..577     -  promoter       lac promoter: promoter for the E. coli lac operon
    592..613     -  protein_bind   CAP binding site: CAP binding activates transcription in the presence of cAMP. E. coli catabolite activator protein
    626..665     -  CDS            lacI (fragment): lac repressor; lacI; The lac repressor binds to the lac operator to inhibit transcription in E. coli. This inhibition can be relieved by adding lactose or isopropyl-β-D-thiogalactopyranoside (IPTG).
    672..694     +  promoter       SV40 promoter (fragment): SV40 enhancer and early promoter
    718..853     +  rep_origin     SV40 ori: SV40 origin of replication
    873..1007    +  polyA_signal   SV40 poly(A) signal: SV40 polyadenylation signal
   1009..1063    -  CDS            lacI (fragment): lac repressor; lacI; The lac repressor binds to the lac operator to inhibit transcription in E. coli. This inhibition can be relieved by adding lactose or isopropyl-β-D-thiogalactopyranoside (IPTG).
   1246..1834    -  rep_origin     ori: high-copy-number ColE1/pMB1/pBR322/pUC origin of replication
   2005..2865    -  CDS            AmpR: β-lactamase; bla; confers resistance to ampicillin, carbenicillin, and related antibiotics
   2866..2970    -  promoter       AmpR promoter: bla
   3001..3021    +  enhancer       CMV enhancer (fragment): human cytomegalovirus immediate early enhancer
   3020..12      +  protein_bind   attB1 (fragment) (across the origin): mutant version of attB; recombination site for the Gateway® BP reaction BP Clonase™
>Addgene plasmid #113966 | sg1 | addgene full sequence | sequence record 222983 | Addgene NGS Result
AAAAAGCAGGCTTTAAAGGAACCAATTCAGTCGACTGGATCCGGTACCAAGGTCGGGCAGGAAGAGGGCC
TATTTCCCATGATTCCTTCATATTTGCATATACGATACAAGGCTGTTAGAGAGATAATTAGAATTAATTT
GACTGTAAACACAAAGATATTAGTACAAAATACGTGACGTAGAAAGTAATAATTTCTTGGGTAGTTTGCA
GTTTTAAAATTATGTTTTAAAATGGACTATCATATGCTTACCGTAACTTGAAAGTATTTCGATTTCTTGG
CTTTATATATCTTGTGGAAAGGACGAAACACCGGTATAGCATACATTATACGGTTTCAGAGCTATGCTGG
AAACAGCATAGCAAGTTGAAATAAGGCTAGTCCGTTATCAACTTGAAAAAGTGGCACCGAGTCGGTGCTT
TTTTCTAGACCCAGCTTTCTTGTACAAAGTTGGCATTAAAGAATTCTGCCCCCGGGCGCCAAGCTTGGCG
TAATCATGGTCATAGCTGTTTCCTGTGTGAAATTGTTATCCGCTCACAATTCCACACAACATACGAGCCG
GAAGCATAAAGTGTAAAGCCTGGGGTGCCTAATGAGTGAGCTAACTCACATTAATTGCGTTGCGCTCACT
GCCCGCTTTCCAGTCGGGAAACCTGTCGTGCCAGCGGATCCGCATCTCAATTAGTCAGCAACCATAGTCC
CGCCCCTAACTCCGCCCATCCCGCCCCTAACTCCGCCCAGTTCCGCCCATTCTCCGCCCCATGGCTGACT
AATTTTTTTTATTTATGCAGAGGCCGAGGCCGCCTCGGCCTCTGAGCTATTCCAGAAGTAGTGAGGAGGC
TTTTTTGGAGGCCTAGGCTTTTGCAAAAAGCTAACTTGTTTATTGCAGCTTATAATGGTTACAAATAAAG
CAATAGCATCACAAATTTCACAAATAAAGCATTTTTTTCACTGCATTCTAGTTGTGGTTTGTCCAAACTC
ATCAATGTATCTTATCATGTCTGGATCCGCTGCATTAATGAATCGGCCAACGCGCGGGGAGAGGCGGTTT
GCGTATTGGGCGCTCTTCCGCTTCCTCGCTCACTGACTCGCTGCGCTCGGTCGTTCGGCTGCGGCGAGCG
GTATCAGCTCACTCAAAGGCGGTAATACGGTTATCCACAGAATCAGGGGATAACGCAGGAAAGAACATGT
GAGCAAAAGGCCAGCAAAAGGCCAGGAACCGTAAAAAGGCCGCGTTGCTGGCGTTTTTCCATAGGCTCCG
CCCCCCTGACGAGCATCACAAAAATCGACGCTCAAGTCAGAGGTGGCGAAACCCGACAGGACTATAAAGA
TACCAGGCGTTTCCCCCTGGAAGCTCCCTCGTGCGCTCTCCTGTTCCGACCCTGCCGCTTACCGGATACC
TGTCCGCCTTTCTCCCTTCGGGAAGCGTGGCGCTTTCTCATAGCTCACGCTGTAGGTATCTCAGTTCGGT
GTAGGTCGTTCGCTCCAAGCTGGGCTGTGTGCACGAACCCCCCGTTCAGCCCGACCGCTGCGCCTTATCC
GGTAACTATCGTCTTGAGTCCAACCCGGTAAGACACGACTTATCGCCACTGGCAGCAGCCACTGGTAACA
GGATTAGCAGAGCGAGGTATGTAGGCGGTGCTACAGAGTTCTTGAAGTGGTGGCCTAACTACGGCTACAC
TAGAAGAACAGTATTTGGTATCTGCGCTCTGCTGAAGCCAGTTACCTTCGGAAAAAGAGTTGGTAGCTCT
TGATCCGGCAAACAAACCACCGCTGGTAGCGGTGGTTTTTTTGTTTGCAAGCAGCAGATTACGCGCAGAA
AAAAAGGATCTCAAGAAGATCCTTTGATCTTTTCTACGGGGTCTGACGCTCAGTGGAACGAAAACTCACG
TTAAGGGATTTTGGTCATGAGATTATCAAAAAGGATCTTCACCTAGATCCTTTTAAATTAAAAATGAAGT
TTTAAATCAATCTAAAGTATATATGAGTAAACTTGGTCTGACAGTTACCAATGCTTAATCAGTGAGGCAC
CTATCTCAGCGATCTGTCTATTTCGTTCATCCATAGTTGCCTGACTCCCCGTCGTGTAGATAACTACGAT
ACGGGAGGGCTTACCATCTGGCCCCAGTGCTGCAATGATACCGCGAGACCCACGCTCACCGGCTCCAGAT
TTATCAGCAATAAACCAGCCAGCCGGAAGGGCCGAGCGCAGAAGTGGTCCTGCAACTTTATCCGCCTCCA
TCCAGTCTATTAATTGTTGCCGGGAAGCTAGAGTAAGTAGTTCGCCAGTTAATAGTTTGCGCAACGTTGT
TGCCATTGCTACAGGCATCGTGGTGTCACGCTCGTCGTTTGGTATGGCTTCATTCAGCTCCGGTTCCCAA
CGATCAAGGCGAGTTACATGATCCCCCATGTTGTGCAAAAAAGCGGTTAGCTCCTTCGGTCCTCCGATCG
TTGTCAGAAGTAAGTTGGCCGCAGTGTTATCACTCATGGTTATGGCAGCACTGCATAATTCTCTTACTGT
CATGCCATCCGTAAGATGCTTTTCTGTGACTGGTGAGTACTCAACCAAGTCATTCTGAGAATAGTGTATG
CGGCGACCGAGTTGCTCTTGCCCGGCGTCAATACGGGATAATACCGCGCCACATAGCAGAACTTTAAAAG
TGCTCATCATTGGAAAACGTTCTTCGGGGCGAAAACTCTCAAGGATCTTACCGCTGTTGAGATCCAGTTC
GATGTAACCCACTCGTGCACCCAACTGATCTTCAGCATCTTTTACTTTCACCAGCGTTTCTGGGTGAGCA
AAAACAGGAAGGCAAAATGCCGCAAAAAAGGGAATAAGGGCGACACGGAAATGTTGAATACTCATACTCT
TCCTTTTTCAATATTATTGAAGCATTTATCAGGGTTATTGTCTCATGAGCGGATACATATTTGAATGTAT
TTAGAAAAATAAACAAATAGGGGTTCCGCGCACATTTCCCCGAAAAGTGCCACCTGGGTCGACATTGATT
ATTGACTAGTTGTACA
